>Addgene plasmid #241112 | pDMJ2-SARS-CoV-2-Spike (CH.1.1) | addgene full sequence | sequence record 487273 | Addgene NGS Result
ATGTTCGTGTTTCTGGTTCTTCTTCCCCTGGTGTCTAGTCAGTGCGTCAACTTGATCACGCGAACACAGA
GCTACACCAATTCCTTTACACGAGGCGTCTACTATCCCGACAAGGTGTTCCGAAGCAGTGTTTTGCACTC
CACGCAGGACCTTTTCTTGCCCTTCTTCTCAAATGTGACTTGGTTTCATGCAATACACGTATCCGGGACT
AATGGCACTAAGAGATTCGACAATCCCGTGTTGCCTTTTAACGACGGCGTGTATTTTGCCAGTACAGAAA
AGAGCAATATTATCCGGGGATGGATCTTCGGCACGACTCTGGATAGTAAAACACAATCCCTGCTGATCGT
GAATAATGCGACAAACGTCGTCATAAAAGTCTGCGAGTTCCAGTTCTGCAACGACCCTTTCCTCGACGTG
TATTACCATGAGAACAATAAATCTCGGATGGAAAGTGAGCTGCGCGTGTACTCCAGTGCAAATAACTGTA
CTTTTGAGTACGTAAGCCAGCCTTTCCTGATGGACCTCGAAGGGAAACAGGGGAACTTTAAGAACCTGCG
CGAATTCGTGTTCAAGAACATCGACGGTTATTTTAAAATATACAGCAAGCACACCCCTGTGAACCTGGGC
AGAGATTTGCCACAAGGTTTTAGCGCCCTGGAACCCCTCGTGGACCTTCCTATCGGCATCAACATCACGC
GCTTCCAAACTCTGCTCGCACTGCATCGGTCTTATCTGACCCCTGGAGATTCATCCTCAAGCTGGACCGC
GGGTGCTGCTGCATATTATGTGGGATATCTGCAGCCTAGGACCTTCCTGCTCAAATACAACGAGAACGGC
ACCATCACTGACGCTGTTGATTGCGCGCTGGACCCATTGTCTGAAACCAAATGCACACTGAAAAGCTTCA
CAGTCGAGAAGGGCATTTACCAGACGAGCAACTTCAGAGTTCAGCCCACAGAGAGCATCGTTCGCTTCCC
CAACATTACCAATTTGTGCCCATTCCACGAGGTCTTTAACGCAACTACCTTTGCCAGTGTTTACGCCTGG
AACAGGAAACGGATATCCAATTGCGTGGCCGATTACAGCGTACTGTACAATTTCGCTCCCTTTTTCGCCT
TTAAATGCTACGGTGTCTCCCCTACGAAGCTGAATGATCTGTGCTTTACTAATGTCTATGCGGACAGCTT
CGTTATTAGAGGTAACGAGGTCAGCCAAATCGCCCCAGGGCAGACTGGAAACATAGCCGACTACAATTAC
AAACTGCCAGATGATTTCACCGGCTGCGTCATCGCCTGGAACTCCAATAAGCTCGATAGTACCGTGAGCG
GCAATTACAACTATCGGTATAGGCTGTTTCGAAAGAGCAAGCTGAAACCTTTTGAGCGGGACATTTCAAC
AGAGATCTACCAGGCCGGAAACAAGCCCTGCAACGGGGTCGCCGGGAGCAATTGTTACTTCCCGCTGCAA
AGCTATGGATTTCGGCCGACTTACGGCGTTGGCCACCAGCCATATCGGGTGGTGGTGCTGTCATTTGAGC
TGCTTCATGCGCCTGCTACAGTATGTGGGCCTAAAAAGTCTACCAATCTGGTGAAAAATAAGTGCGTGAA
CTTCAACTTCAATGGCCTCACCGGGACAGGCGTGTTGACAGAATCCAATAAGAAATTCCTGCCATTCCAG
CAGTTCGGCAGGGATATCGCAGACACGACCGATGCGGTGCGAGATCCCCAGACATTGGAGATTCTGGACA
TTACTCCTTGTTCTTTTGGAGGAGTGAGTGTTATTACTCCCGGCACAAATACCTCAAATCAAGTCGCTGT
GCTGTATCAAGGTGTAAACTGTACCGAGGTCCCCGTGGCTATTCACGCCGACCAGCTGACCCCAACATGG
CGGGTATACAGCACCGGTTCTAATGTATTCCAGACCAGAGCCGGCTGCCTCATTGGAGCCGAGTACGTGA
ACAACTCTTATGAATGTGATATACCGATTGGAGCAGGTATCTGCGCCTCTTATCAGACCCAGACAAAGAG
CCACAGAAGGGCTAGGAGCGTGGCCTCCCAGTCCATAATCGCCTATACAATGTCACTGGGGGCTGAAAAT
TCAGTGGCATACAGTAACAACTCTATCGCTATCCCCACAAATTTTACCATCTCTGTGACTACAGAGATCC
TGCCAGTGTCTATGACTAAAACCTCCGTGGACTGTACCATGTACATCTGTGGTGATAGCACCGAATGTTC
CAACCTGCTCCTGCAGTACGGCAGCTTCTGCACACAGCTGAAGAGGGCACTGACAGGAATCGCCGTCGAA
CAGGATAAGAACACTCAGGAGGTGTTTGCGCAGGTTAAGCAGATTTACAAGACGCCACCAATCAAGTACT
TCGGTGGGTTCAATTTCTCTCAAATTCTGCCTGATCCTTCTAAGCCATCTAAGCGGAGCTTTATAGAGGA
TTTGCTCTTTAATAAGGTGACCCTCGCCGATGCTGGATTTATTAAGCAGTATGGCGACTGTTTGGGAGAC
ATTGCTGCTCGCGATCTGATATGTGCCCAGAAATTCAACGGGCTGACCGTACTCCCACCGCTGCTCACTG
ATGAGATGATCGCACAATATACCAGCGCCCTGCTGGCCGGCACTATTACATCCGGCTGGACGTTCGGAGC
AGGAGCCGCACTGCAAATACCTTTTGCCATGCAGATGGCATATCGCTTCAATGGGATCGGGGTGACCCAG
AACGTCCTGTACGAAAACCAGAAACTTATCGCTAACCAGTTCAATTCCGCCATTGGTAAAATCCAGGACA
GCTTGAGTTCCACAGCCAGCGCCCTCGGGAAATTGCAAGATGTAGTCAATCACAATGCACAAGCCCTGAA
TACTCTCGTCAAGCAACTGTCATCCAAGTTCGGTGCTATATCCTCCGTGCTGAATGATATCCTTAGTAGA
TTGGATAAGGTGGAGGCAGAAGTCCAGATCGACCGGCTTATTACTGGAAGGCTGCAGAGTCTGCAGACGT
ACGTCACGCAGCAGCTTATCAGAGCCGCCGAGATTAGAGCATCTGCGAATCTGGCTGCTACAAAGATGAG
TGAATGCGTGCTCGGGCAATCAAAGCGGGTCGACTTTTGTGGGAAGGGGTACCACCTCATGAGCTTCCCC
CAATCCGCCCCACATGGCGTTGTGTTCCTGCATGTTACTTACGTTCCCGCTCAAGAGAAGAACTTTACTA
CCGCTCCGGCGATCTGCCACGACGGTAAGGCACACTTTCCACGCGAAGGCGTCTTTGTTAGCAATGGAAC
ACACTGGTTTGTTACCCAGAGGAACTTTTATGAGCCCCAGATAATCACAACCGACAACACATTCGTATCT
GGGAACTGTGACGTAGTTATTGGGATCGTGAACAACACCGTGTACGATCCTCTCCAACCGGAACTTGACT
CTTTCAAGGAGGAACTGGATAAGTACTTTAAGAATCACACCTCACCCGATGTTGACCTCGGCGACATTTC
AGGAATTAATGCTAGCGTGGTGAACATCCAGAAAGAGATTGATAGACTTAACGAAGTGGCCAAGAACCTC
AACGAATCACTTATTGACCTGCAGGAGCTGGGAAAATATGAGCAGTACATTAAATGGCCTTGGTACATTT
GGCTGGGCTTTATAGCAGGCCTGATCGCTATCGTCATGGTGACCATCATGCTTTGTTGTATGACTAGCTG
CTGCAGCTGCCTCAAGGGCTGTTGTAGCTGCGGCTCTTGCTGTAAATAATGATGAGGATCCAGATCTGCT
GTGCCTTCTAGTTGCCAGCCATCTGTTGTTTGCCCCTCCCCCGTGCCTTCCTTGACCCTGGAAGGTGCCA
CTCCCACTGTCCTTTCCTAATAAAATGAGGAAATTGCATCGCATTGTCTGAGTAGGTGTCATTCTATTCT
GGGGGGTGGGGTGGGGCAGGACAGCAAGGGGGAGGATTGGGAAGACAATAGCAGGCATGCTGGGGATGCG
GTGGGCTCTATGGGTACCCAGGTGCTGAAGAATTGACCCGGTTCCTCCTGGGCCAGAAAGAAGCAGGCAC
ATCCCCTTCTCTGTGACACACCCTGTCCACGCCCCTGGTTCTTAGTTCCAGCCCCACTCATAGGACACTC
ATAGCTCAGGAGGGCTCCGCCTTCAATCCCACCCGCTAAAGTACTTGGAGCGGTCTCTCCCTCCCTCATC
AGCCCACCAAACCAAACCTAGCCTCCAAGAGTGGGAAGAAATTAAAGCAAGATAGGCTATTAAGTGCAGA
GGGAGAGAAAATGCCTCCAACATGTGAGGAAGTAATGAGAGAAATCATAGAATTTTAAGGCCATGATTTA
AGGCCAATCGGAAAGAACATGTGAGCAAAAGGCCAGCAAAAGGCCAGGAACCGTAAAAAGGCCGCGTTGC
TGGCGTTTTTCCATAGGCTCCGCCCCCCTGACGAGCATCACAAAAATCGACGCTCAAGTCAGAGGTGGCG
AAACCCGACAGGACTATAAAGATACCAGGCGTTTCCCCCTGGAAGCTCCCTCGTGCGCTCTCCTGTTCCG
ACCCTGCCGCTTACCGGATACCTGTCCGCCTTTCTCCCTTCGGGAAGCGTGGCGCTTTCTCATAGCTCAC
GCTGTAGGTATCTCAGTTCGGTGTAGGTCGTTCGCTCCAAGCTGGGCTGTGTGCACGAACCCCCCGTTCA
GCCCGACCGCTGCGCCTTATCCGGTAACTATCGTCTTGAGTCCAACCCGGTAAGACACGACTTATCGCCA
CTGGCAGCAGCCACTGGTAACAGGATTAGCAGAGCGAGGTATGTAGGCGGTGCTACAGAGTTCTTGAAGT
GGTGGCCTAACTACGGCTACACTAGAAGAACAGTATTTGGTATCTGCGCTCTGCTGAAGCCAGTTACCTT
CGGAAAAAGAGTTGGTAGCTCTTGATCCGGCAAACAAACCACCGCTGGTAGCGGTGGTTTTTTTGTTTGC
AAGCAGCAGATTACGCGCAGAAAAAAAGGATCTCAAGAAGATCCTTTGATCTTTTCTACGGGGTCTGACG
CTCAGTGGAACGAAAACTCACGTTAAGGGATTTTGGTCATGAGATTATCAAAAAGGATCTTCACCTAGAT
CCTTTTAAATTAAAAATGAAGTTTTAAATCAATCTAAAGTATATATGAGTAAACTTGGTCTGACAGTTAC
CAATGCTTAATCAGTGAGGCACCTATCTCAGCGATCTGTCTATTTCGTTCATCCATAGTTGCCTGACTCC
CCGTCGTGTAGATAACTACGATACGGGAGGGCTTACCATCTGGCCCCAGTGCTGCAATGATACCGCGAGA
CCCACGCTCACCGGCTCCAGATTTATCAGCAATAAACCAGCCAGCCGGAAGGGCCGAGCGCAGAAGTGGT
CCTGCAACTTTATCCGCCTCCATCCAGTCTATTAATTGTTGCCGGGAAGCTAGAGTAAGTAGTTCGCCAG
TTAATAGTTTGCGCAACGTTGTTGCCATTGCTACAGGCATCGTGGTGTCACGCTCGTCGTTTGGTATGGC
TTCATTCAGCTCCGGTTCCCAACGATCAAGGCGAGTTACATGATCCCCCATGTTGTGCAAAAAAGCGGTT
AGCTCCTTCGGTCCTCCGATCGTTGTCAGAAGTAAGTTGGCCGCAGTGTTATCACTCATGGTTATGGCAG
CACTGCATAATTCTCTTACTGTCATGCCATCCGTAAGATGCTTTTCTGTGACTGGTGAGTACTCAACCAA
GTCATTCTGAGAATAGTGTATGCGGCGACCGAGTTGCTCTTGCCCGGCGTCAATACGGGATAATACCGCG
CCACATAGCAGAACTTTAAAAGTGCTCATCATTGGAAAACGTTCTTCGGGGCGAAAACTCTCAAGGATCT
TACCGCTGTTGAGATCCAGTTCGATGTAACCCACTCGTGCACCCAACTGATCTTCAGCATCTTTTACTTT
CACCAGCGTTTCTGGGTGAGCAAAAACAGGAAGGCAAAATGCCGCAAAAAAGGGAATAAGGGCGACACGG
AAATGTTGAATACTCATACTCTTCCTTTTTCAATATTATTGAAGCATTTATCAGGGTTATTGTCTCATGA
GCGGATACATATTTGAATGTATTTAGAAAAATAAACAAATAGGGGTTCCGCGCACATTTCCCCGAAAAGT
GCCACCTGACGTCCCAATGATTGCACCATATGCGGTGTGAAATACCGCACAGATGCGTAAGGAGAAAATA
CCGCATCAGATTGGCTATTGGCCATTGCATACGTTGTATCCATATCATAATATGTACATTTATATTGGCT
CATGTCCAACATTACCGCCATGTTGACATTGATTATTGACTAGTTATTAATAGTAATCAATTACGGGGTC
ATTAGTTCATAGCCCATATATGGAGTTCCGCGTTACATAACTTACGGTAAATGGCCCGCCTGGCTGACCG
CCCAACGACCCCCGCCCATTGACGTCAATAATGACGTATGTTCCCATAGTAACGCCAATAGGGACTTTCC
ATTGACGTCAATGGGTGGAGTATTTACGGTAAACTGCCCACTTGGCAGTACATCAAGTGTATCATATGCC
AAGTACGCCCCCTATTGACGTCAATGACGGTAAATGGCCCGCCTGGCATTATGCCCAGTACATGACCTTA
TGGGACTTTCCTACTTGGCAGTACATCTACGTATTAGTCATCGCTATTACCATGGTGATGCGGTTTTGGC
AGTACATCAATGGGCGTGGATAGCGGTTTGACTCACGGGGATTTCCAAGTCTCCACCCCATTGACGTCAA
TGGGAGTTTGTTTTGGCACCAAAATCAACGGGACTTTCCAAAATGTCGTAACAACTCCGCCCCATTGACG
CAAATGGGCGGTAGGCGTGTACGGTGGGAGGTCTATATAAGCAGAGCTCGTTTAGTGAACCGTCAGATCG
CCTGGAGACGCCATCCACGCTGTTTTGACCTCCATAGAAGACACCGGGACCGATCCAGCCTCCATCGGCT
CGCATCTCTCCTTCACGCGCCCGCCGCCCTACCTGAGGCCGCCATCCACGCCGGTTGAGTCGCGTTCTGC
CGCCTCCCGCCTGTGGTGCCTCCTGAACTGCGTCCGCCGTCTAGGTAAGTTTAAAGCTCAGGTCGAGACC
GGGCCTTTGTCCGGCGCTCCCTTGGAGCCTACCTAGACTCAGCCGGCTCTCCACGCTTTGCCTGACCCTG
CTTGCTCAACTCTAGTTAACGGTGGAGGGCAGTGTAGTCTGAGCAGTACTCGTTGCTGCCGCGCGCGCCA
CCAGACATAATAGCTGACAGACTAACAGACTGTTCCTTTCCATGGGTCTTTTCTGCAGTCACCGTCGTCG
ACACGTGTGATCAGATATCGCGGCCGCTCTAGA
Features (pLannotate 1.2.2; 10 found; start..end, strand, type, name):
      1..3756    +  CDS            S: SPIKE_SARS2 - Experimental evidence at protein level: Swiss-Prot protein existence level 1. [Spike glycoprotein]: May down-regulate host tetherin (BST2) by lysosomal degradation, thereby counteracting its antiviral activity. From Severe acute respiratory syndrome coronavirus 2 (2019-nCoV) (SARS-CoV-2).
   3779..4003    +  polyA_signal   bGH poly(A) signal: bovine growth hormone polyadenylation signal
   4418..5006    -  rep_origin     ori: high-copy-number ColE1/pMB1/pBR322/pUC origin of replication
   5177..6037    -  CDS            AmpR: β-lactamase; bla; confers resistance to ampicillin, carbenicillin, and related antibiotics
   6038..6142    -  promoter       AmpR promoter: bla
   6182..6239    +  misc_feature   bom (fragment): basis of mobility region from pBR322
   6325..6704    +  enhancer       CMV enhancer: human cytomegalovirus immediate early enhancer
   6705..6908    +  promoter       CMV promoter: human cytomegalovirus (CMV) immediate early promoter
   6997..7224    +  LTR            5' LTR (truncated) (fragment): truncated 5' long terminal repeat (LTR) from human T-cell leukemia virus (HTLV) type 1
   7228..7338    +  intron         CMV intron (fragment): modified intron A from human cytomegalovirus
