[The description below was written by a language model from this plasmid's Addgene catalogue record and pLannotate feature annotations shown in this document.]
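Description:
pDMJ2-SARS-CoV-2-Spike (CH.1.1) is a 7.4 kb mammalian expression plasmid built on the pDMJ2 backbone that encodes the spike glycoprotein of the SARS-CoV-2 Omicron-lineage variant CH.1.1. In bacteria it is maintained as a high-copy plasmid through a ColE1/pUC-type origin and selected with ampicillin via a β-lactamase gene driven by its native bla promoter. A short fragment of the pBR322 bom region is also annotated. The plasmid carries no mammalian selection marker or viral packaging elements, so it is suited to transient transfection rather than stable integration or delivery as a vector genome.

The spike open reading frame, obtained by gene synthesis, spans about 3.76 kb and carries the recorded CH.1.1 mutation set. This comprises the N-terminal domain changes (including the 24–26 deletion with A27S, plus G142D, K147E, W152R, F157L and others), a dense cluster of receptor-binding domain substitutions such as R346T, K444T, L452R, N460K and F486S, and D614G, H655Y, N679K, P681H and several S2 changes. Transcription is driven by the human CMV immediate-early enhancer and promoter. Between the promoter and the coding sequence lie a fragment annotated as a truncated HTLV-1 5' LTR and a fragment of modified CMV intron A, a 5' leader arrangement commonly used to boost mRNA processing and expression. A bovine growth hormone polyadenylation signal terminates the transcript. No epitope tag or reporter is annotated.

The stated purpose is to supply spike in trans for producing pseudotyped virus. The associated publication concerns antibody immune evasion in viral evolution.
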