Addgene plasmid #241112: pDMJ2-SARS-CoV-2-Spike (CH.1.1)
Purpose: Expresses SARS-CoV-2 spike (CH.1.1) protein for creating pseudotyped virus
Depositing lab: Jeremy Luban. Depositing organization: University of Massachusetts, Worcester. Publication: Computationally designed proteins mimic antibody immune evasion in viral evolution. Youssef N, Gurev S, Ghantous F, Brock KP, Jaimes JA, Thadani NN, Dauphin A, Sherman AC, Yurkovetskiy L, Soto D, Estanboulieh R, Kotzen B, Notin P, Kollasch AW, Cohen AA, Dross SE, Erasmus J, Fuller DH, Bjorkman PJ, Lemieux JE, Luban J, Seaman MS, Marks DS. Immunity. 2025 May 6:S1074-7613(25)00178-5. doi: 10.1016/j.immuni.2025.04.015. PubMed 40345199.
Backbone
  Vector backbone: pDMJ2
  Vector type: Mammalian Expression
Growth in bacteria
  Bacterial resistance: Ampicillin, 100 μg/mL
  Growth temperature: 37°C
  Growth strain: DH5alpha
  Copy number: High Copy
Gene/Insert
  Gene/Insert name: Spike (CH.1.1)
  Species: SARS-CoV-2
  Mutation: T19I,L24del,P25del,P26del,A27S,G142D,K147E,W152R,F157L,I210V,V213G,G257S,G339H,R346T,S371F,S373P,S375F,T376A,D405N,R408S,K417N,N440K,K444T,G446S,L452R,N460K,S477N,T478K,E484A,F486S,Q498R,N501Y,Y505H,D614G,H655Y,N679K,P681H,N764K,D796Y,Q954H,N969K
  Entrez Gene: S (a.k.a. GU280_gp02, spike glycoprotein)
  Cloning method: Gene Synthesis
Terms and licenses: Academic/Nonprofit Terms; Industry Terms: Not Available to Industry
How to cite: pDMJ2-SARS-CoV-2-Spike (CH.1.1) was a gift from Jeremy Luban (Addgene plasmid # 241112 ; http://n2t.net/addgene:241112 ; RRID:Addgene_241112)
